>Addgene plasmid #59146 | pENTR-PKAKTRClover | depositor full sequence | sequence record 91625 | pENTR-PKAKTRClover sequence 3154 bps
CTTTCCTGCGTTATCCCCTGATTCTGTGGATAACCGTATTACCGCTAGCATGGATCTCGGGGACGTCTAA
CTACTAAGCGAGAGTAGGGAACTGCCAGGCATCAAATAAAACGAAAGGCTCAGTCGGAAGACTGGGCCTT
TCGTTTTATCTGTTGTTTGTCGGTGAACGCTCTCCTGAGTAGGACAAATCCGCCGGGAGCGGATTTGAAC
GTTGTGAAGCAACGGCCCGGAGGGTGGCGGGCAGGACGCCCGCCATAAACTGCCAGGCATCAAACTAAGC
AGAAGGCCATCCTGACGGATGGCCTTTTTGCGTTTCTACAAACTCTTCCTGTTAGTTAGTTACTTAAGCT
CGGGCCCCAAATAATGATTTTATTTTGACTGATAGTGACCTGTTCGTTGCAACAAATTGATAAGCAATGC
TTTTTTATAATGCCAACTTTGTACAAAAAAGCAGGCTCCACCATGGAGATGCCAGAGGAACCCGCCAACA
GTGGGCATTCACTACCCCCGGTTTATATTTACAGTCCCGAGTATGTCAGCATCTGCGACTCCCTTGTGAA
GGTCCCCAAACGGGCCAGTATGGTCAACGAAGACGAGGCGCCATCTAGAAGGAAGGCGTCGGGTCAGGTG
TCGTCAAGGCTGGAGCGCCTGACCCTCCAGTCCAGCACTAGTATGGTGAGCAAGGGCGAGGAGCTGTTCA
CCGGGGTGGTGCCCATCCTGGTCGAGCTGGACGGCGACGTAAACGGCCACAAGTTCAGCGTCCGCGGCGA
GGGCGAGGGCGATGCCACCAACGGCAAGCTGACCCTGAAGTTCATCTGCACCACCGGCAAGCTGCCCGTG
CCCTGGCCCACCCTCGTGACCACCTTCGGCTACGGCGTGGCCTGCTTCAGCCGCTACCCCGACCACATGA
AGCAGCACGACTTCTTCAAGTCCGCCATGCCCGAAGGCTACGTCCAGGAGCGCACCATCTCTTTCAAGGA
CGACGGTACCTACAAGACCCGCGCCGAGGTGAAGTTCGAGGGCGACACCCTGGTGAACCGCATCGAGCTG
AAGGGCATCGACTTCAAGGAGGACGGCAACATCCTGGGGCACAAGCTGGAGTACAACTTCAACAGCCACA
ACGTCTATATCACGGCCGACAAGCAGAAGAACGGCATCAAGGCTAACTTCAAGATCCGCCACAACGTTGA
GGACGGCAGCGTGCAGCTCGCCGACCACTACCAGCAGAACACCCCCATCGGCGACGGCCCCGTGCTGCTG
CCCGACAACCACTACCTGAGCCATCAGTCCGCCCTGAGCAAAGACCCCAACGAGAAGCGCGATCACATGG
TCCTGCTGGAGTTCGTGACCGCCGCCTAAGCGGCCGCACTCGAGATATCTAGACCCAGCTTTCTTGTACA
AAGTTGGCATTATAAGAAAGCATTGCTTATCAATTTGTTGCAACGAACAGGTCACTATCAGTCAAAATAA
AATCATTATTTGCCATCCAGCTGCAGCTCTGGCCCGTGTCTCAAAATCTCTGATGTTACATTGCACAAGA
TAAAAATATATCATCATGAACAATAAAACTGTCTGCTTACATAAACAGTAATACAAGGGGTGTTATGAGC
CATATTCAACGGGAAACGTCGAGGCCGCGATTAAATTCCAACATGGATGCTGATTTATATGGGTATAAAT
GGGCTCGCGATAATGTCGGGCAATCAGGTGCGACAATCTATCGCTTGTATGGGAAGCCCGATGCGCCAGA
GTTGTTTCTGAAACATGGCAAAGGTAGCGTTGCCAATGATGTTACAGATGAGATGGTCAGACTAAACTGG
CTGACGGAATTTATGCCTCTTCCGACCATCAAGCATTTTATCCGTACTCCTGATGATGCATGGTTACTCA
CCACTGCGATCCCCGGAAAAACAGCATTCCAGGTATTAGAAGAATATCCTGATTCAGGTGAAAATATTGT
TGATGCGCTGGCAGTGTCCCTGCGCCGGTTGCATTCGATTCCTGTTTGTAATTGTCCTTTTAACAGCGAT
CGCGTATTTCGTCTCGCTCAGGCGCAATCACGAATGAATAACGGTTTGGTTGATGCGAGTGATTTTGATG
ACGAGCGTAATGGCTGGCCTGTTGAACAAGTCTGGAAAGAAATGCATAAACTTTTGCCATTCTCACCGGA
TTCAGTCGTCACTCATGGTGATTTCTCACTTGATAACCTTATTTTTGACGAGGGGAAATTAATAGGTTGT
ATTGATGTTGGACGAGTCGGAATCGCAGACCGATACCAGGATCTTGCCATCCTATGGAACTGCCTCGGTG
AGTTTTCTCCTTCATTACAGAAACGGCTTTTTCAAAAATATGGTATTGATAATCCTGATATGAATAAATT
GCAGTTTCATTTGATGCTCGATGAGTTTTTCTAATCAGAATTGGTTAATTGGTTGTAACATTATTCAGAT
TGGGCCCCGTTCCACTGAGCGTCAGACCCGGTAGAAAAGATCAAAGGATCTTCTTGAGATCCTTTTTTTC
TGCGCGTAATCTGCTGCTTGCAAACAAAAAAACCACCGCTACCAGCGGTGGTTTGTTTGCCGGATCAAGA
GCTACCAACTCTTTTTCCGAAGGTAACTGGCTTCAGCAGAGCGCAGATACCAAATACTGTTCTTCTAGTG
TAGCCGTAGTTAGGCCACCACTTCAAGAACTCTGTAGCACCGCCTACATACCTCGCTCTGCTAATCCTGT
TACCAGTGGCTGCTGCCAGTGGCGATAAGTCGTGTCTTACCGGGTTGGACTCAAGACGATAGTTACCGGA
TAAGGCGCAGCGGTCGGGCTGAACGGGGGGTTCGTGCACACAGCCCAGCTTGGAGCGAACGACCTACACC
GAACTGAGATACCTACAGCGTGAGCTATGAGAAAGCGCCACGCTTCCCGAAGGGAGAAAGGCGGACAGGT
ATCCGGTAAGCGGCAGGGTCGGAACAGGAGAGCGCACGAGGGAGCTTCCAGGGGGAAACGCCTGGTATCT
TTATAGTCCTGTCGGGTTTCGCCACCTCTGACTTGAGCGTCGATTTTTGTGATGCTCGTCAGGGGGGCGG
AGCCTATGGAAAAACGCCAGCAACGCGGCCTTTTTACGGTTCCTGGCCTTTTGCTGGCCTTTTGCTCACA
TGTT
Features (pLannotate 1.2.2; 10 found; start..end, strand, type, name):
      1..46      +  rep_origin     RSF ori (fragment): Plasmids containing the RSF 1030 origin of replication can be propagated in E. coli cells that contain additional plasmids with compatible origins.
    106..149     -  terminator     rrnB T1 terminator: Escherichia coli rrnB; transcription terminator T1 from the E. coli rrnB gene
    281..308     +  terminator     rrnB T2 terminator: transcription terminator T2 from the E. coli rrnB gene
    358..457     +  protein_bind   attL1: mutant version of attL; recombination site for the Gateway® LR reaction LR Clonase™
    463..585     +  CDS            Hdac8 (fragment): HDAC8_MOUSE - Experimental evidence at protein level: Swiss-Prot protein existence level 1. Responsible for the deacetylation of lysine residues on the N-terminal part of the core histones (H2A, H2B, H3 and H4). Histone deacetylation gives a tag for epigenetic repression and plays an important role in transcriptional regulation, cell cycle progression and developmental events. Histone deacetylases act via the formation of large multiprotein complexes. Also involved in the deacetylation of cohesin complex protein SMC3 regulating release of cohesin complexes from chromatin. May play a role in sm
    640..656     +  CDS            NES (fragment): nuclear export signal from the HIV Rev protein (Fischer et al., 1995)
    673..1356    +  CDS            Clover: Clover is a basic (constitutively fluorescent) green/yellow fluorescent protein published in 2012, derived from Aequorea victoria. It is reported to be a rapidly-maturing weak dimer with high acid sensitivity.
   1383..1482    -  protein_bind   attL2: mutant version of attL; recombination site for the Gateway® LR reaction LR Clonase™
   1605..2414    +  CDS            KanR: aminoglycoside phosphotransferase; aph(3')-Ia; confers resistance to kanamycin in bacteria or G418 (Geneticin®) in eukaryotes
   2504..3092    +  rep_origin     ori: high-copy-number ColE1/pMB1/pBR322/pUC origin of replication
