[The description below was written by a language model from this plasmid's Addgene catalogue record and pLannotate feature annotations shown in this document.]
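Description:
pENTR-PKAKTRClover is a Gateway entry clone of about 3.2 kb built on the pENTR backbone. It is propagated in E. coli from a high-copy ColE1/pUC-type origin and selected with kanamycin through an aph(3')-Ia resistance gene. The annotation also flags a very short fragment resembling the RSF origin, which is probably just a partial match next to the main origin and not a second replicon. The rrnB T1 and T2 transcription terminators sit upstream of the cloning region, where they insulate the insert from read-through transcription in bacteria. No eukaryotic promoter is annotated, as expected for an entry vector, so the plasmid is not meant to express its payload directly.

The insert, placed between attL1 and attL2 by Gibson assembly, is an open reading frame encoding a kinase translocation reporter (KTR) for protein kinase A fused to the green/yellow fluorescent protein Clover. The feature table shows a short segment matching mouse Hdac8, followed by a partial match to a nuclear export signal and then the Clover coding sequence. The Hdac8-derived piece presumably provides the PKA substrate region, although the record does not say so explicitly. The catalogue's PRKACA link reflects the kinase being reported on, not a gene carried by the plasmid. In KTR designs, phosphorylation of the sensor module shifts the balance between nuclear import and export. Kinase activity is then read out in live single cells as a change in the nuclear-to-cytoplasmic distribution of fluorescence.

The attL sites allow LR Clonase recombination to move the reporter ORF into any attR-containing destination vector. This lets users choose the promoter, selection marker and delivery system suited to their cells.
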