Addgene plasmid #59146: pENTR-PKAKTRClover
Purpose: ORF encoding PKA KTR mClover flanked by gateway sequences
Depositing lab: Markus Covert. Depositing organization: Stanford University. Publication: High-sensitivity measurements of multiple kinase activities in live single cells. Regot S, Hughey JJ, Bajar BT, Carrasco S, Covert MW. Cell. 2014 Jun 19;157(7):1724-34. doi: 10.1016/j.cell.2014.04.039. PubMed 24949979.
Backbone
  Vector backbone: pENTR
Growth in bacteria
  Bacterial resistance: Kanamycin, 50 μg/mL
  Growth temperature: 37°C
  Growth strain: DH5alpha
  Copy number: Unknown
Gene/Insert
  Gene/Insert name: PKA Kinase Translocation Reporter
  Species: H. sapiens (human), M. musculus (mouse)
  Entrez Gene: PRKACA (a.k.a. CAFD1, PKACA, PPNAD4)
  Cloning method: Gibson Cloning
  Sequencing primers: 5′ CCTTTTTGCGTTTCTACA
Terms and licenses: Academic/Nonprofit Terms; Industry Terms: Not Available to Industry
How to cite: pENTR-PKAKTRClover was a gift from Markus Covert (Addgene plasmid # 59146 ; http://n2t.net/addgene:59146 ; RRID:Addgene_59146)
