>Addgene plasmid #59146 | pENTR-PKAKTRClover | addgene partial sequence | sequence record 95741 | Kan-R 5'-ATCGCGAGCCCATTTATACC-3'
TGTTGGAATTTAATCGCGGCCTCGACGTTTCCCGTTGAATATGGCTCATAACACCCCTTGTATTACTGTT
TATGTAAGCAGACAGTTTTATTGTTCATGATGATATATTTTTATCTTGTGCAATGTAACATCAGAGATTT
TGAGACACGGGCCAGAGCTGCAGCTGGATGGCAAATAATGATTTTATTTTGACTGATAGTGACCTGTTCG
TTGCAACAAATTGATAAGCAATGCTTTCTTATAATGCCAACTTTGTACAAGAAAGCTGGGTCTAGATATC
TCGAGTGCGGCCGCTTAGGCGGCGGTCACGAACTCCAGCAGGACCATGTGATCGCGCTTCTCGTTGGGGT
CTTTGCTCAGGGCGGACTGATGGCTCAGGTAGTGGTTGTCGGGCAGCAGCACGGGGCCGTCGCCGATGGG
GGTGTTCTGCTGGTAGTGGTCGGCGAGCTGCACGCTGCCGTCCTCAACGTTGTGGCGGATCTTGAAGTTA
GCCTTGATGCCGTTCTTCTGCTTGTCGGCCGTGATATAGACGTTGTGGCTGTTGAAGTTGTACTCCAGCT
TGTGCCCCAGGATGTTGCCGTCCTCCTTGAAGTCGATGCCCTTCAGCTCGATGCGGTTCACCAGGGTGTC
GCCCTCGAACTTCACCTCGGCGCGGGTCTTGTAGGTACCGTCGTCCTTGAAAGAGATGGTGCGCTCCTGG
ACGTAGCCTTCGGGCATGGCGGACTTGA
