>Addgene plasmid #59146 | pENTR-PKAKTRClover | addgene partial sequence | sequence record 96498 | GFPGenotRW 5'-AGTCGATGCCCTTCAGCTCGAT-3'
CCCTCGAACTTCACCTCGGCGCGGGTCTTGTAGGTACCGTCGTCCTTGAAAGAGATGGTGCGCTCCTGGA
CGTAGCCTTCGGGCATGGCGGACTTGAAGAAGTCGTGCTGCTTCATGTGGTCGGGGTAGCGGCTGAAGCA
GGCCACGCCGTAGCCGAAGGTGGTCACGAGGGTGGGCCAGGGCACGGGCAGCTTGCCGGTGGTGCAGATG
AACTTCAGGGTCAGCTTGCCGTTGGTGGCATCGCCCTCGCCCTCGCCGCGGACGCTGAACTTGTGGCCGT
TTACGTCGCCGTCCAGCTCGACCAGGATGGGCACAACCCCGGTGAACAGCTCCTCGCCCTTGCTCACCAT
ACTAGTGCTGGACTGGAGGGTCAGGCGCTCCAGCCTTGACGACACCTGACCCGACGCCTTCCTTCTAGAT
GGCGCCTCGTCTTCGTTGACCATACTGGCCCGTTTGGGGACCTTCACAAGGGAGTCGCAGATGCTGACAT
ACTCGGGACTGTAAATATAAACCGGGGGTAGTGAATGCCCACTGTTGGCGGGTTCCTCTGGCATCTCCAT
GGTGGAGCCTGCTTTTTTGTACAAAGTTGGCATTATAAAAAAGCATTGCTTATCAATTTGTTGCAACGAA
CAGGTCACTATCAGTCAAAATAAAATCATTATTTGGGGCCCGAGCTTAAGTAACTAACTAACAGGAAGAG
TTTGTA
