>Addgene plasmid #59146 | pENTR-PKAKTRClover | addgene partial sequence | sequence record 96499 | pENTR-F 5'-CTACAAACTCTTCCTGTTAGTTAG-3'
GGGCCCCAAATAATGATTTTATTTTGACTGATAGTGACCTGTTCGTTGCAACAAATTGATAAGCAATGCT
TTTTTATAATGCCAACTTTGTACAAAAAAGCAGGCTCCACCATGGAGATGCCAGAGGAACCCGCCAACAG
TGGGCATTCACTACCCCCGGTTTATATTTACAGTCCCGAGTATGTCAGCATCTGCGACTCCCTTGTGAAG
GTCCCCAAACGGGCCAGTATGGTCAACGAAGACGAGGCGCCATCTAGAAGGAAGGCGTCGGGTCAGGTGT
CGTCAAGGCTGGAGCGCCTGACCCTCCAGTCCAGCACTAGTATGGTGAGCAAGGGCGAGGAGCTGTTCAC
CGGGGTTGTGCCCATCCTGGTCGAGCTGGACGGCGACGTAAACGGCCACAAGTTCAGCGTCCGCGGCGAG
GGCGAGGGCGATGCCACCAACGGCAAGCTGACCCTGAAGTTCATCTGCACCACCGGCAAGCTGCCCGTGC
CCTGGCCCACCCTCGTGACCACCTTCGGCTACGGCGTGGCCTGCTTCAGCCGCTACCCCGACCACATGAA
GCAGCACGACTTCTTCAAGTCCGCCATGCCCGAAGGCTACGTCCAGGAGCGCACCATCTCTTTCAAGGAC
GACGGTACCTACAAGACCCGCGCCGAGGTGAAGTTCGAGGGCGACACCCTGGTGAACCGCATCGAGCTGA
AGGGCATCGACTTCAAGGAGGACGGCAACATCCTGGGGCACAAGCTGGAGTACAACTTCAACAGCCACAA
CGTCTATATCACGGCCGACAAGCAG
